Addgene plasmid #48592: pFUSB4_TGAA
Depositing lab: Stephen Ekker. Depositing organization: Mayo Foundation for Medical Education and Research. Publication: High Efficiency In Vivo Genome Engineering with a Simplified 15-RVD GoldyTALEN Design. Ma AC, Lee HB, Clark KJ, Ekker SC. PLoS One. 2013 May 29;8(5):e65259. doi: 10.1371/journal.pone.0065259. Print 2013. PubMed 23734242.
Backbone
  Vector backbone: pFUS_B4
  Vector type: Mammalian Expression, TALEN
Growth in bacteria
  Bacterial resistance: Spectinomycin, 50 μg/mL
  Growth temperature: 37°C
  Growth strain: Top10
  Copy number: Unknown
Gene/Insert
  Gene/Insert name: RVD sequence: NG NN NI NI
  Species: Synthetic
  Cloning method: Unknown
  Sequencing primers: 5′ ttgatgcctggcagttccct; 3′ cgaaccgaacaggcttatgt
Terms and licenses: Academic/Nonprofit Terms; Industry Terms: Not Available to Industry
Depositor comments: Plasmid was created using Golden Gate cloning.
How to cite: pFUSB4_TGAA was a gift from Stephen Ekker (Addgene plasmid # 48592 ; http://n2t.net/addgene:48592 ; RRID:Addgene_48592)
