[The description below was written by a language model from this plasmid's Addgene catalogue record and pLannotate feature annotations shown in this document.]
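Description:
pFUSB4_TGAA is a small (about 2.9 kb) intermediate array plasmid for Golden Gate assembly of TALENs, built on the pFUS_B4 backbone. It carries a pre-assembled block of four synthetic TAL effector repeats whose repeat-variable diresidues are NG, NN, NI and NI, which by the standard TALE code recognise the bases T, G, A and A, as the plasmid name indicates. The depositor notes that the insert was made by Golden Gate cloning. Although the catalogue lists it as a mammalian expression/TALEN vector, the feature table shows no eukaryotic promoter, nuclease domain or polyadenylation signal. The plasmid therefore looks like a bacterial cloning intermediate rather than an expression construct in its own right.

The annotated features are all backbone elements. A high-copy ColE1/pUC-type origin supports replication in E. coli, and an aadA (SmR) gene confers spectinomycin/streptomycin resistance, matching the recorded spectinomycin selection. This gene lies downstream of remnants of a class 1 integron Pc promoter and a gentamicin acetyltransferase fragment. Short lacZα and lacI fragments are also present; the lacZα remnant may be left over from a blue/white screening cassette replaced by the repeat array, though the record does not say so. rrnB T1 and T2 terminators are annotated as well. The repeat array itself was not annotated by the feature-calling software, so its position is not given.

Pre-built four-repeat modules of this kind serve as a library of ready-made parts that are combined with other repeat arrays in a final TALEN scaffold. Here this is associated with a simplified 15-RVD GoldyTALEN design for in vivo genome engineering.
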