Features (pLannotate 1.2.2; 8 found; start..end, strand, type, name):
      3..39      -  CDS            lacZα (fragment): LacZα fragment of β-galactosidase; lacZ fragment
    596..619     +  promoter       Pc promoter (fragment): intI1 (promoter lies within the coding sequence); class 1 integron promoter
    795..851     +  CDS            GmR (fragment): gentamycin acetyltransferase; aacC1; confers resistance to gentamycin
    858..1649    +  CDS            SmR: aminoglycoside adenylyltransferase (Murphy, 1985); aadA; confers resistance to spectinomycin and streptomycin
   1742..2330    +  rep_origin     ori: high-copy-number ColE1/pMB1/pBR322/pUC origin of replication
   2513..2605    +  CDS            lacI (fragment): lac repressor; lacI; The lac repressor binds to the lac operator to inhibit transcription in E. coli. This inhibition can be relieved by adding lactose or isopropyl-β-D-thiogalactopyranoside (IPTG).
   2660..2687    -  terminator     rrnB T2 terminator: transcription terminator T2 from the E. coli rrnB gene
   2819..2862    +  terminator     rrnB T1 terminator: Escherichia coli rrnB; transcription terminator T1 from the E. coli rrnB gene
>Addgene plasmid #48592 | pFUSB4_TGAA | depositor full sequence | sequence record 70292 | Full Sequence
ATGTTTTCCCAGTCACGACGTTGTAAAACGACGGCCAGTCTTAAGCGTCTCATGGCCTGACCCCGGACCA
AGTGGTGGCCTATCGCCAGCAACGGTGGCGGCAAGCAAGCGCTCGAAACGGTGCAGCGGCTGTTGCCGGT
GCTGTGCCAGGACCATGGCCTGACCCCGGACCAAGTGGTGGCTATCGCCAGCAACAATGGCGGCAAGCAA
GCGCTCGAAACGGTGCAGCGGCTGTTGCCGGTGCTGTGCCAGGACCATGGCCTGACCCCGGACCAAGTGG
TGGCTATCGCCAGCAACATTGGCGGCAAGCAAGCGCTCGAAACGGTGCAGCGGCTGTTGCCGGTGCTGTG
CCAGGACCATGGCCTGACCCCGGACCAAGTGGTGGCTATCGCCAGCAACATTGGCGGCAAGCAAGCGCTC
GAAACGGTGCAGCGGCTGTTGCCGGTGCTGTGCCAGGACCATGGCCTGACCCCGGACCAAGTGGTGGCTA
TCGAGACGTCTAGACCAGCCAGGACAGAAATGCCTCGACTTCGCTGCTACCCAAGGTTGCCGGGTGACGC
ACACCGTGGAAACGGATGAAGGCACGAACCCAGTGGACATAAGCCTGTTCGGTTCGTAAGCTGTAATGCA
AGTAGCGTATGCGCTCACGCAACTGGTCCAGAACCTTGACCGAACGCAGCGGTGGTAACGGCGCAGTGGC
GGTTTTCATGGCTTGTTATGACTGTTTTTTTGGGGTACAGTCTATGCCTCGGGCATCCAAGCAGCAAGCG
CGTTACGCCGTGGGTCGATGTTTGATGTTATGGAGCAGCAACGATGTTACGCAGCAGGGCAGTCGCCCTA
AAACAAAGTTAAACATTATGAGGGAAGCGGTGATCGCCGAAGTATCGACTCAACTATCAGAGGTAGTTGG
CGTCATCGAGCGCCATCTCGAACCGACGTTGCTGGCCGTACATTTGTACGGCTCCGCAGTGGATGGCGGC
CTGAAGCCACACAGTGATATTGATTTGCTGGTTACGGTGACCGTAAGGCTTGATGAAACAACGCGGCGAG
CTTTGATCAACGACCTTTTGGAAACTTCGGCTTCCCCTGGAGAGAGCGAGATTCTCCGCGCTGTAGAAGT
CACCATTGTTGTGCACGACGACATCATTCCGTGGCGTTATCCAGCTAAGCGCGAACTGCAATTTGGAGAA
TGGCAGCGCAATGACATTCTTGCAGGTATCTTCGAGCCAGCCACGATCGACATTGATCTGGCTATCTTGC
TGACAAAAGCAAGAGAACATAGCGTTGCCTTGGTAGGTCCAGCGGCGGAGGAACTCTTTGATCCGGTTCC
TGAACAGGATCTATTTGAGGCGCTAAATGAAACCTTAACGCTATGGAACTCGCCGCCCGACTGGGCTGGC
GATGAGCGAAATGTAGTGCTTACGTTGTCCCGCATTTGGTACAGCGCAGTAACCGGCAAAATCGCGCCGA
AGGATGTCGCTGCCGACTGGGCAATGGAGCGCCTGCCGGCCCAGTATCAGCCCGTCATACTTGAAGCTAG
ACAGGCTTATCTTGGACAAGAAGAAGATCGCTTGGCCTCGCGCGCAGATCAGTTGGAAGAATTTGTCCAC
TACGTGAAAGGCGAGATCACCAAGGTAGTCGGCAAATAACCCTCGAGCCACCCATGACCAAAATCCCTTA
ACGTGAGTTACGCGTCGTTCCACTGAGCGTCAGACCCCGTAGAAAAGATCAAAGGATCTTCTTGAGATCC
TTTTTTTCTGCGCGTAATCTGCTGCTTGCAAACAAAAAAACCACCGCTACCAGCGGTGGTTTGTTTGCCG
GATCAAGAGCTACCAACTCTTTTTCCGAAGGTAACTGGCTTCAGCAGAGCGCAGATACCAAATACTGTCC
TTCTAGTGTAGCCGTAGTTAGGCCACCACTTCAAGAACTCTGTAGCACCGCCTACATACCTCGCTCTGCT
AATCCTGTTACCAGTGGCTGCTGCCAGTGGCGATAAGTCGTGTCTTACCGGGTTGGACTCAAGACGATAG
TTACCGGATAAGGCGCAGCGGTCGGGCTGAACGGGGGGTTCGTGCACACAGCCCAGCTTGGAGCGAACGA
CCTACACCGAACTGAGATACCTACAGCGTGAGCATTGAGAAAGCGCCACGCTTCCCGAAGGGAGAAAGGC
GGACAGGTATCCGGTAAGCGGCAGGGTCGGAACAGGAGAGCGCACGAGGGAGCTTCCAGGGGGAAACGCC
TGGTATCTTTATAGTCCTGTCGGGTTTCGCCACCTCTGACTTGAGCGTCGATTTTTGTGATGCTCGTCAG
GGGGGCGGAGCCTATGGAAAAACGCCAGCAACGCGGCCTTTTTACGGTTCCTGGCCTTTTGCTGGCCTTT
TGCTCACATGTTCTTTCCTGCGTTATCCCCTGATTCTGTGGATAACCGTATTACCGCCTTTGAGTGAGCT
GATACCGCTCGCCGCAGCCGAACGACCGAGCGCAGCGAGTCAGTGAGCGAGGAAGCGGAAGAGCGCCCAA
TACGCAAACCGCCTCTCCCCGCGCGTTGGCCGATTCATTAATGCAGCTGGCACGACAGGTTTCCCGACTG
GAAAGCGGGCAGTGAGCGCAACGCAATTAATACGCGTACCGCTAGCCAGGAAGAGTTTGTAGAAACGCAA
AAAGGCCATCCGTCAGGATGGCCTTCTGCTTAGTTTGATGCCTGGCAGTTTATGGCGGGCGTCCTGCCCG
CCACCCTCCGGGCCGTTGCTTCACAACGTTCAAATCCGCTCCCGGCGGATTTGTCCTACTCAGGAGAGCG
TTCACCGACAAACAACAGATAAAACGAAAGGCCCAGTCTTCCGACTGAGCCTTTCGTTTTATTTGATGCC
TGGCAGTTCCCTACTCTCGCGTTAACGCTAGCATGG
