>Addgene plasmid #48592 | pFUSB4_TGAA | addgene partial sequence | sequence record 71331 | pCR8_F1 5'-ttgatgcctggcagttccct-3'
TTGTAAAACGACGGCCAGTCTTAAGCGTCTCATGGCCTGACCCCGGACCAAGTGGTGGCTATCGCCAGCA
ACGGTGGCGGCAAGCAAGCGCTCGAAACGGTGCAGCGGCTGTTGCCGGTGCTGTGCCAGGACCATGGCCT
GACCCCGGACCAAGTGGTGGCTATCGCCAGCAACAATGGCGGCAAGCAAGCGCTCGAAACGGTGCAGCGG
CTGTTGCCGGTGCTGTGCCAGGACCATGGCCTGACCCCGGACCAAGTGGTGGCTATCGCCAGCAACATTG
GCGGCAAGCAAGCGCTCGAAACGGTGCAGCGGCTGTTGCCGGTGCTGTGCCAGGACCATGGCCTGACCCC
GGACCAAGTGGTGGCTATCGCCAGCAACATTGGCGGCAAGCAAGCGCTCGAAACGGTGCAGCGGCTGTTG
CCGGTGCTGTGCCAGGACCATGGCCTGACCCCGGACCAAGTGGTGGCTATCGAGACGTCTAGACCAGCCA
GGACAGAAATGCCTCGACTTCGCTGCTACCCAAGGTTGCCGGGTGACGCACACCGTGGAAACGGATGAAG
GCACGAACCCAGTGGACATAAGCCTGTTCGGTTCGTAAGCTGTAATGCAAGTAGCGTATGCGCTCACGCA
ACTGGTCCAGAACCTTGACCGAACGCAGCGGTGGTAACGGCGCAGTGGCGGTTTTCATGGCTTGTTATGA
CTGTTTTTTTGGGGTACAGTCTATGCCTCGGGCATCCAAGCAGCAAGCGCGTTACGCCGTGGGTCGATGT
TTGATGTTATGGAGCAGCAACGATGTTACGCAGCAGGGCAGTCGCCCTAAAACAAAGTTAAACATTATGA
GGGAAGCGGTGATCGCCGAA
